Addgene plasmid #88856: pRK5-myc-PAT1
Purpose: myc-TAG overexpression
Depositing lab: David Sabatini. Depositing organization: Whitehead Institute for Biomedical Research. Publication: mTORC1 senses lysosomal amino acids through an inside-out mechanism that requires the vacuolar H-ATPase. Zoncu R, Bar-Peled L, Efeyan A, Wang S, Sancak Y, Sabatini DM. Science. 2011 Nov 4;334(6056):678-83. 10.1126/science.1207056 PubMed 22053050.
Backbone
  Vector backbone: pRK5-myc
  Backbone size w/o insert (bp): 4718
  Total vector size (bp): 6149
  Vector type: Mammalian Expression
Growth in bacteria
  Bacterial resistance: Ampicillin, 100 μg/mL
  Growth temperature: 37°C
  Growth strain: DH5alpha
  Copy number: Unknown
Gene/Insert
  Gene/Insert name: SLC36A1 (alt name: PAT1)
  Species: H. sapiens (human)
  Insert size (bp): 1431
  GenBank ID: Gene ID: 206358 NM_078483.3
  Entrez Gene: SLC36A1 (a.k.a. Dct1, LYAAT1, PAT1, TRAMD3)
  Tag / fusion protein: myc (N terminal on backbone)
  Cloning method: Restriction Enzyme; 5′ cloning site Sal1 (not destroyed); 3′ cloning site Not1 (not destroyed)
  Sequencing primers: 5′ SP6 : ATT TAG GTG ACA CTA TAG; 3′ RK5-3': TGT AAC CAT TAT AAG CTG
Terms and licenses: Academic/Nonprofit Terms; Industry Terms: Not Available to Industry
How to cite: pRK5-myc-PAT1 was a gift from David Sabatini (Addgene plasmid # 88856 ; http://n2t.net/addgene:88856 ; RRID:Addgene_88856)
