[The description below was written by a language model from this plasmid's Addgene catalogue record and pLannotate feature annotations shown in this document.]
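Description:
pRK5-myc-PAT1 is a mammalian expression plasmid built on the pRK5-myc backbone for overexpressing human SLC36A1 (PAT1) with an N-terminal myc epitope tag. It is propagated in E. coli through a high-copy ColE1/pUC-type origin and selected with ampicillin via the β-lactamase gene (AmpR) under its own promoter. The catalogue lists a total size of 6149 bp, while the sequenced record is slightly longer at 6,190 nt. The record shows no mammalian drug-selection marker, so the plasmid appears suited mainly to transient transfection.

The expression cassette is driven by the human cytomegalovirus immediate early enhancer and promoter, followed by a fragment of CMV intron A and an SP6 promoter that also serves as a sequencing primer site. Downstream lies the backbone-encoded myc tag (annotated as a partial match), then the roughly 1.4 kb SLC36A1 coding sequence, cloned between SalI and NotI sites that remain intact, and an SV40 polyadenylation signal. A short fragment matching an immunoglobulin heavy chain signal sequence is annotated upstream of the tag; the record does not indicate whether it is functional, and it may be a backbone remnant. Other backbone elements include an SV40 enhancer/early promoter region, an M13 phage origin for single-stranded DNA production, and leftover fragments of lacZα, lacI, rop and bom together with lac promoter/operator sequences.

SLC36A1 is a proton-coupled symporter of small neutral amino acids such as glycine, alanine and proline. The stated purpose is myc-tagged overexpression, allowing detection or immunoprecipitation with anti-myc antibodies, and the construct comes from work on how mTORC1 senses lysosomal amino acids.
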