Features (pLannotate 1.2.2; 21 found; start..end, strand, type, name):
      1..380     +  enhancer       CMV enhancer: human cytomegalovirus immediate early enhancer
    381..584     +  promoter       CMV promoter: human cytomegalovirus (CMV) immediate early promoter
    720..763     +  intron         CMV intron (fragment): modified intron A from human cytomegalovirus
    815..833     +  promoter       SP6 promoter: promoter for bacteriophage SP6 RNA polymerase
    837..874     +  CDS            IgH signal sequence (fragment): signal sequence from the mouse immunoglobulin heavy chain variable region
    959..978     +  CDS            Myc (fragment): Myc (human c-Myc proto-oncogene) epitope tag
   1013..2440    +  CDS            SLC36A1: S36A1_HUMAN - Also known as PAT1. Experimental evidence at protein level: Swiss-Prot protein existence level 1. Neutral amino acid/proton symporter. Has a pH-dependent electrogenic transport activity for small amino acids such as glycine, alanine and proline. Besides small apolar L-amino acids, it also recognizes their D-enantiomers and selected amino acid derivatives such as gamma-aminobutyric acid (By similarity). From Homo sapiens (Human).
   2490..2624    +  polyA_signal   SV40 poly(A) signal: SV40 polyadenylation signal
   2693..3050    +  promoter       SV40 promoter: SV40 enhancer and early promoter
   3069..3223    +  CDS            lacZα (fragment): LacZα fragment of β-galactosidase; lacZ fragment
   3229..3280    -  misc_feature   bom (fragment): basis of mobility region from pBR322
   3299..3679    +  rep_origin     M13 ori (sequence partly withheld): M13 bacteriophage origin of replication; arrow indicates direction of (+) strand synthesis
   3755..3804    -  misc_feature   bom (fragment): basis of mobility region from pBR322
   3906..3941    -  CDS            rop (fragment): Rop protein, which maintains plasmids at low copy number; rop
   4036..4140    +  promoter       AmpR promoter: bla
   4141..5001    +  CDS            AmpR: β-lactamase; bla; confers resistance to ampicillin, carbenicillin, and related antibiotics
   5172..5760    +  rep_origin     ori: high-copy-number ColE1/pMB1/pBR322/pUC origin of replication
   5943..6035    +  CDS            lacI (fragment): lac repressor; lacI; The lac repressor binds to the lac operator to inhibit transcription in E. coli. This inhibition can be relieved by adding lactose or isopropyl-β-D-thiogalactopyranoside (IPTG).
   6048..6069    +  protein_bind   CAP binding site: CAP binding activates transcription in the presence of cAMP. E. coli catabolite activator protein
   6084..6114    +  promoter       lac promoter: promoter for the E. coli lac operon
   6122..6138    +  protein_bind   lac operator: The lac repressor binds to the lac operator to inhibit transcription in E. coli. This inhibition can be relieved by adding lactose or isopropyl-β-D-thiogalactopyranoside (IPTG). lac repressor encoded by lacI
>Addgene plasmid #88856 | pRK5-myc-PAT1 | addgene full sequence | sequence record 177201 | Addgene NGS Result
GACATTGATTATTGACTAGTTATTAATAGTAATCAATTACGGGGTCATTAGTTCATAGCCCATATATGGA
GTTCCGCGTTACATAACTTACGGTAAATGGCCCGCCTGGCTGACCGCCCAACGACCCCCGCCCATTGACG
TCAATAATGACGTATGTTCCCATAGTAACGCCAATAGGGACTTTCCATTGACGTCAATGGGTGGAGTATT
TACGGTAAACTGCCCACTTGGCAGTACATCAAGTGTATCATATGCCAAGTACGCCCCCTATTGACGTCAA
TGACGGTAAATGGCCCGCCTGGCATTATGCCCAGTACATGACCTTATGGGACTTTCCTACTTGGCAGTAC
ATCTACGTATTAGTCATCGCTATTACCATGGTGATGCGGTTTTGGCAGTACATCAATGGGCGTGGATAGC
GGTTTGACTCACGGGGATTTCCAAGTCTCCACCCCATTGACGTCAATGGGAGTTTGTTTTGGCACCAAAA
TCAACGGGACTTTCCAAAATGTCGTAACAACTCCGCCCCATTGACGCAAATGGGCGGTAGGCGTGTACGG
TGGGAGGTCTATATAAGCAGAGCTCGTTTAGTGAACCGTCAGATCGCCTGGAGACGCCATCCACGCTGTT
TTGACCTCCATAGAAGACACCGGGACCGATCCAGCCTCCGCGGCCGGGAACGGTGCATTGGAACGCGGAT
TCCCCGTGCCAAGAGTGACGTAAGTACCGCCTATAGAGTCTATAGGCCCACCCCCTTGGCTTCGTTAGAA
CGCGGCTACAATTAATACATAACCTTATGTATCATACACATACGATTTAGGTGACACTATAGAATAACAT
CCACTTTGCCTTTCTCTCCACAGGTGTCCACTCCCAGGTCCAACTGCACCTCGGTTCTATCGATTGAATT
CCCGAACCGACAGTCGGTCTCTTCACCAAGGCCATTCGCGCCACCATGGAGCAAAAGCTCATTTCTGAGG
AAGATCTCAATGGTGGTGGTGGTGGGTCGACGATGTCCACGCAGAGACTTCGGAATGAAGACTACCACGA
CTACAGCTCCACGGACGTGAGCCCTGAGGAGAGCCCGTCGGAAGGCCTCAACAACCTCTCCTCCCCGGGC
TCCTACCAGCGCTTTGGTCAAAGCAATAGCACAACATGGTTCCAGACCTTGATCCACCTGTTAAAAGGCA
ACATTGGCACAGGACTCCTGGGACTCCCTCTGGCGGTGAAAAATGCAGGCATCGTGATGGGTCCCATCAG
CCTGCTGATCATAGGCATCGTGGCCGTGCACTGCATGGGTATCCTGGTGAAATGTGCTCACCACTTCTGC
CGCAGGCTGAATAAATCCTTTGTGGATTATGGTGATACTGTGATGTATGGACTAGAATCCAGCCCCTGCT
CCTGGCTCCGGAACCACGCACACTGGGGAAGACGTGTTGTGGACTTCTTCCTGATTGTCACCCAGCTGGG
ATTCTGCTGTGTCTATTTTGTGTTTCTGGCTGACAACTTTAAACAGGTGATAGAAGCGGCCAATGGGACC
ACCAATAACTGCCACAACAATGAGACGGTGATTCTGACGCCTACCATGGACTCGCGACTCTACATGCTCT
CCTTCCTGCCCTTCCTGGTGCTGCTGGTTTTCATCAGGAACCTCCGAGCCCTGTCCATCTTCTCCCTGTT
GGCCAACATCACCATGCTGGTCAGCTTGGTCATGATCTACCAGTTCATTGTTCAGAGGATCCCAGACCCC
AGCCACCTCCCCTTGGTGGCCCCTTGGAAGACCTACCCTCTCTTCTTTGGCACAGCGATTTTTTCATTTG
AAGGCATTGGAATGGTTCTGCCCCTGGAAAACAAAATGAAGGATCCTCGGAAGTTCCCACTCATCCTGTA
CCTGGGCATGGTCATCGTCACCATCCTCTACATCAGCCTGGGGTGTCTGGGGTACCTGCAATTTGGAGCT
AATATCCAAGGCAGCATAACCCTCAACCTGCCCAACTGCTGGTTGTACCAGTCAGTTAAGCTGCTGTACT
CCATCGGGATCTTTTTCACCTACGCACTCCAGTTCTACGTCCCGGCTGAGATCATCATCCCCTTCTTTGT
GTCCCGAGCGCCCGAGCACTGTGAGTTAGTGGTGGACCTGTTTGTGCGCACAGTGCTGGTCTGCCTGACA
TGCATCTTGGCCATCCTCATCCCCCGCCTGGACCTGGTCATCTCCCTGGTGGGCTCCGTGAGCAGCAGCG
CCCTGGCCCTCATCATCCCACCGCTCCTGGAGGTCACCACCTTCTACTCAGAGGGCATGAGCCCCCTCAC
CATCTTTAAGGACGCCCTGATCAGCATCCTGGGCTTCGTGGGCTTTGTGGTGGGGACCTATGAGGCTCTC
TATGAGCTGATCCAGCCAAGCAATGCTCCCATCTTCATCAATTCCACCTGTGCCTTCATATAGGCGGCCG
CTAAGTAAGTAAGGATCCCCAGCTTGGCCGCCATGGCCCAACTTGTTTATTGCAGCTTATAATGGTTACA
AATAAAGCAATAGCATCACAAATTTCACAAATAAAGCATTTTTTTCACTGCATTCTAGTTGTGGTTTGTC
CAAACTCATCAATGTATCTTATCATGTCTGGATCGGGAATTAATTCGGCGCAGCACCATGGCCTGAAATA
ACCTCTGAAAGAGGAACTTGGTTAGGTACCTTCTGAGGCGGAAAGAACCAGCTGTGGAATGTGTGTCAGT
TAGGGTGTGGAAAGTCCCCAGGCTCCCCAGCAGGCAGAAGTATGCAAAGCATGCATCTCAATTAGTCAGC
AACCAGGTGTGGAAAGTCCCCAGGCTCCCCAGCAGGCAGAAGTATGCAAAGCATGCATCTCAATTAGTCA
GCAACCATAGTCCCGCCCCTAACTCCGCCCATCCCGCCCCTAACTCCGCCCAGTTCCGCCCATTCTCCGC
CCCATGGCTGACTAATTTTTTTTATTTATGCAGAGGCCGAGGCCGCCTCGGCCTCTGAGCTATTCCAGAA
GTAGTGAGGAGGCTTTTTTGGAGGCCTAGGCTTTTGCAAAAAGCTGTTAACAGCTTGGCACTGGCCGTCG
TTTTACAACGTCGTGACTGGGAAAACCCTGGCGTTACCCAACTTAATCGCCTTGCAGCACATCCCCCTTT
CGCCAGCTGGCGTAATAGCGAAGAGGCCCGCACCGATCGCCCTTCCCAACAGTTGCGCAGCCTGAATGGC
GAATGGCGCCTGATGCGGTATTTTCTCCTTACGCATCTGTGCGGTATTTCACACCGCATA
[142 nt withheld, positions 3281-3422]
C
[141 nt withheld, positions 3424-3564]
CCTTTGACGTTGGAGTCCACGTTCTTT
[37 nt withheld, positions 3592-3628]
ACCCTATCTCGGGCTATTCTTTTGATTTATAAGGGATTTTGCCGATTTCGGCCTATTGGTTAAAAAATGA
GCTGATTTAACAAAAATTTAACGCGAATTTTAACAAAATATTAACGTTTACAATTTTATGGTGCACTCTC
AGTACAATCTGCTCTGATGCCGCATAGTTAAGCCAGCCCCGACACCCGCCAACACCCGCTGACGCGCCCT
GACGGGCTTGTCTGCTCCCGGCATCCGCTTACAGACAAGCTGTGACCGTCTCCGGGAGCTGCATGTGTCA
GAGGTTTTCACCGTCATCACCGAAACGCGCGAGACGAAAGGGCCTCGTGATACGCCTATTTTTATAGGTT
AATGTCATGATAATAATGGTTTCTTAGACGTCAGGTGGCACTTTTCGGGGAAATGTGCGCGGAACCCCTA
TTTGTTTATTTTTCTAAATACATTCAAATATGTATCCGCTCATGAGACAATAACCCTGATAAATGCTTCA
ATAATATTGAAAAAGGAAGAGTATGAGTATTCAACATTTCCGTGTCGCCCTTATTCCCTTTTTTGCGGCA
TTTTGCCTTCCTGTTTTTGCTCACCCAGAAACGCTGGTGAAAGTAAAAGATGCTGAAGATCAGTTGGGTG
CACGAGTGGGTTACATCGAACTGGATCTCAACAGCGGTAAGATCCTTGAGAGTTTTCGCCCCGAAGAACG
TTTTCCAATGATGAGCACTTTTAAAGTTCTGCTATGTGGCGCGGTATTATCCCGTATTGACGCCGGGCAA
GAGCAACTCGGTCGCCGCATACACTATTCTCAGAATGACTTGGTTGAGTACTCACCAGTCACAGAAAAGC
ATCTTACGGATGGCATGACAGTAAGAGAATTATGCAGTGCTGCCATAACCATGAGTGATAACACTGCGGC
CAACTTACTTCTGACAACGATCGGAGGACCGAAGGAGCTAACCGCTTTTTTGCACAACATGGGGGATCAT
GTAACTCGCCTTGATCGTTGGGAACCGGAGCTGAATGAAGCCATACCAAACGACGAGCGTGACACCACGA
TGCCTGTAGCAATGGCAACAACGTTGCGCAAACTATTAACTGGCGAACTACTTACTCTAGCTTCCCGGCA
ACAATTAATAGACTGGATGGAGGCGGATAAAGTTGCAGGACCACTTCTGCGCTCGGCCCTTCCGGCTGGC
TGGTTTATTGCTGATAAATCTGGAGCCGGTGAGCGTGGGTCTCGCGGTATCATTGCAGCACTGGGGCCAG
ATGGTAAGCCCTCCCGTATCGTAGTTATCTACACGACGGGGAGTCAGGCAACTATGGATGAACGAAATAG
ACAGATCGCTGAGATAGGTGCCTCACTGATTAAGCATTGGTAACTGTCAGACCAAGTTTACTCATATATA
CTTTAGATTGATTTAAAACTTCATTTTTAATTTAAAAGGATCTAGGTGAAGATCCTTTTTGATAATCTCA
TGACCAAAATCCCTTAACGTGAGTTTTCGTTCCACTGAGCGTCAGACCCCGTAGAAAAGATCAAAGGATC
TTCTTGAGATCCTTTTTTTCTGCGCGTAATCTGCTGCTTGCAAACAAAAAAACCACCGCTACCAGCGGTG
GTTTGTTTGCCGGATCAAGAGCTACCAACTCTTTTTCCGAAGGTAACTGGCTTCAGCAGAGCGCAGATAC
CAAATACTGTTCTTCTAGTGTAGCCGTAGTTAGGCCACCACTTCAAGAACTCTGTAGCACCGCCTACATA
CCTCGCTCTGCTAATCCTGTTACCAGTGGCTGCTGCCAGTGGCGATAAGTCGTGTCTTACCGGGTTGGAC
TCAAGACGATAGTTACCGGATAAGGCGCAGCGGTCGGGCTGAACGGGGGGTTCGTGCACACAGCCCAGCT
TGGAGCGAACGACCTACACCGAACTGAGATACCTACAGCGTGAGCTATGAGAAAGCGCCACGCTTCCCGA
AGGGAGAAAGGCGGACAGGTATCCGGTAAGCGGCAGGGTCGGAACAGGAGAGCGCACGAGGGAGCTTCCA
GGGGGAAACGCCTGGTATCTTTATAGTCCTGTCGGGTTTCGCCACCTCTGACTTGAGCGTCGATTTTTGT
GATGCTCGTCAGGGGGGCGGAGCCTATGGAAAAACGCCAGCAACGCGGCCTTTTTACGGTTCCTGGCCTT
TTGCTGGCCTTTTGCTCACATGTTCTTTCCTGCGTTATCCCCTGATTCTGTGGATAACCGTATTACCGCC
TTTGAGTGAGCTGATACCGCTCGCCGCAGCCGAACGACCGAGCGCAGCGAGTCAGTGAGCGAGGAAGCGG
AAGAGCGCCCAATACGCAAACCGCCTCTCCCCGCGCGTTGGCCGATTCATTAATGCAGCTGGCACGACAG
GTTTCCCGACTGGAAAGCGGGCAGTGAGCGCAACGCAATTAATGTGAGTTAGCTCACTCATTAGGCACCC
CAGGCTTTACACTTTATGCTTCCGGCTCGTATGTTGTGTGGAATTGTGAGCGGATAACAATTTCACACAG
GAAACAGCTATGACATGATTACGAATTAATTCGAGCTCGCCC
