>Addgene plasmid #88856 | pRK5-myc-PAT1 | depositor partial sequence | sequence record 172474 | insert
ATGTCCACGCAGAGACTTCGGAATGAAGACTACCACGACTACAGCTCCACGGACGTGAGCCCTGAGGAGA
GCCCGTCGGAAGGCCTCAACAACCTCTCCTCCCCGGGCTCCTACCAGCGCTTTGGTCAAAGCAATAGCAC
AACATGGTTCCAGACCTTGATCCACCTGTTAAAAGGCAACATTGGCACAGGACTCCTGGGACTCCCTCTG
GCGGTGAAAAATGCAGGCATCGTGATGGGTCCCATCAGCCTGCTGATCATAGGCATCGTGGCCGTGCACT
GCATGGGTATCCTGGTGAAATGTGCTCACCACTTCTGCCGCAGGCTGAATAAATCCTTTGTGGATTATGG
TGATACTGTGATGTATGGACTAGAATCCAGCCCCTGCTCCTGGCTCCGGAACCACGCACACTGGGGAAGA
CGTGTTGTGGACTTCTTCCTGATTGTCACCCAGCTGGGATTCTGCTGTGTCTATTTTGTGTTTCTGGCTG
ACAACTTTAAACAGGTGATAGAAGCGGCCAATGGGACCACCAATAACTGCCACAACAATGAGACGGTGAT
TCTGACGCCTACCATGGACTCGCGACTCTACATGCTCTCCTTCCTGCCCTTCCTGGTGCTGCTGGTTTTC
ATCAGGAACCTCCGAGCCCTGTCCATCTTCTCCCTGTTGGCCAACATCACCATGCTGGTCAGCTTGGTCA
TGATCTACCAGTTCATTGTTCAGAGGATCCCAGACCCCAGCCACCTCCCCTTGGTGGCCCCTTGGAAGAC
CTACCCTCTCTTCTTTGGCACAGCGATTTTTTCATTTGAAGGCATTGGAATGGTTCTGCCCCTGGAAAAC
AAAATGAAGGATCCTCGGAAGTTCCCACTCATCCTGTACCTGGGCATGGTCATCGTCACCATCCTCTACA
TCAGCCTGGGGTGTCTGGGGTACCTGCAATTTGGAGCTAATATCCAAGGCAGCATAACCCTCAACCTGCC
CAACTGCTGGTTGTACCAGTCAGTTAAGCTGCTGTACTCCATCGGGATCTTTTTCACCTACGCACTCCAG
TTCTACGTCCCGGCTGAGATCATCATCCCCTTCTTTGTGTCCCGAGCGCCCGAGCACTGTGAGTTAGTGG
TGGACCTGTTTGTGCGCACAGTGCTGGTCTGCCTGACATGCATCTTGGCCATCCTCATCCCCCGCCTGGA
CCTGGTCATCTCCCTGGTGGGCTCCGTGAGCAGCAGCGCCCTGGCCCTCATCATCCCACCGCTCCTGGAG
GTCACCACCTTCTACTCAGAGGGCATGAGCCCCCTCACCATCTTTAAGGACGCCCTGATCAGCATCCTGG
GCTTCGTGGGCTTTGTGGTGGGGACCTATGAGGCTCTCTATGAGCTGATCCAGCCAAGCAATGCTCCCAT
CTTCATCAATTCCACCTGTGCCTTCATATAG
